>Addgene plasmid #122462 | pMCRW1 | addgene full sequence | sequence record 243544 | Addgene NGS Result
TAAACGGGTCTTGAGGGGTTTTTTGCTGAAAGGAGGAACTATATCCGGATTGGCGAATGGG
[124 nt withheld, positions 62-185]
C
[91 nt withheld, positions 187-277]
A
[49 nt withheld, positions 279-327]
CCTTTGACGTTGGAGTCCACGTTCTTT
[37 nt withheld, positions 355-391]
ACCCTATCTCGGTCTATTCTTTTGATTTATAAGGGATTTTGCCGATTTCGGCCTATTGGTTAAAAAATGA
GCTGATTTAACAAAAATTTAACGCGAATTTTAACAAAATATTAACGCTTACAATTTAGGTGGCACTTTTC
GGGGAAATGTGCGCGGAACCCCTATTTGTTTATTTTTCTAAATACATTCAAATATGTATCCGCTCATGAA
TTAATTCTTAGAAAAACTCATCGAGCATCAAATGAAACTGCAATTTATTCATATCAGGATTATCAATACC
ATATTTTTGAAAAAGCCGTTTCTGTAATGAAGGAGAAAACTCACCGAGGCAGTTCCATAGGATGGCAAGA
TCCTGGTATCGGTCTGCGATTCCGACTCGTCCAACATCAATACAACCTATTAATTTCCCCTCGTCAAAAA
TAAGGTTATCAAGTGAGAAATCACCATGAGTGACGACTGAATCCGGTGAGAATGGCAAAAGTTTATGCAT
TTCTTTCCAGACTTGTTCAACAGGCCAGCCATTACGCTCGTCATCAAAATCACTCGCATCAACCAAACCG
TTATTCATTCGTGATTGCGCCTGAGCGAGACGAAATACGCGATCGCTGTTAAAAGGACAATTACAAACAG
GAATCGAATGCAACCGGCGCAGGAACACTGCCAGCGCATCAACAATATTTTCACCTGAATCAGGATATTC
TTCTAATACCTGGAATGCTGTTTTCCCGGGGATCGCAGTGGTGAGTAACCATGCATCATCAGGAGTACGG
ATAAAATGCTTGATGGTCGGAAGAGGCATAAATTCCGTCAGCCAGTTTAGTCTGACCATCTCATCTGTAA
CATCATTGGCAACGCTACCTTTGCCATGTTTCAGAAACAACTCTGGCGCATCGGGCTTCCCATACAATCG
ATAGATTGTCGCACCTGATTGCCCGACATTATCGCGAGCCCATTTATACCCATATAAATCAGCATCCATG
TTGGAATTTAATCGCGGCCTAGAGCAAGACGTTTCCCGTTGAATATGGCTCATAACACCCCTTGTATTAC
TGTTTATGTAAGCAGACAGTTTTATTGTTCATGACCAAAATCCCTTAACGTGAGTTTTCGTTCCACTGAG
CGTCAGACCCCGTAGAAAAGATCAAAGGATCTTCTTGAGATCCTTTTTTTCTGCGCGTAATCTGCTGCTT
GCAAACAAAAAAACCACCGCTACCAGCGGTGGTTTGTTTGCCGGATCAAGAGCTACCAACTCTTTTTCCG
AAGGTAACTGGCTTCAGCAGAGCGCAGATACCAAATACTGTCCTTCTAGTGTAGCCGTAGTTAGGCCACC
ACTTCAAGAACTCTGTAGCACCGCCTACATACCTCGCTCTGCTAATCCTGTTACCAGTGGCTGCTGCCAG
TGGCGATAAGTCGTGTCTTACCGGGTTGGACTCAAGACGATAGTTACCGGATAAGGCGCAGCGGTCGGGC
TGAACGGGGGGTTCGTGCACACAGCCCAGCTTGGAGCGAACGACCTACACCGAACTGAGATACCTACAGC
GTGAGCTATGAGAAAGCGCCACGCTTCCCGAAGGGAGAAAGGCGGACAGGTATCCGGTAAGCGGCAGGGT
CGGAACAGGAGAGCGCACGAGGGAGCTTCCAGGGGGAAACGCCTGGTATCTTTATAGTCCTGTCGGGTTT
CGCCACCTCTGACTTGAGCGTCGATTTTTGTGATGCTCGTCAGGGGGGCGGAGCCTATGGAAAAACGCCA
GCAACGCGGCCTTTTTACGGTTCCTGGCCTTTTGCTGGCCTTTTGCTCACATGTTCTTTCCTGCGTTATC
CCCTGATTCTGTGGATAACCGTATTACCGCCTTTGAGTGAGCTGATACCGCTCGCCGCAGCCGAACGACC
GAGCGCAGCGAGTCAGTGAGCGAGGAAGCGGAAGAGCGCCTGATGCGGTATTTTCTCCTTACGCATCTGT
GCGGTATTTCACACCGCAATGGTGCACTCTCAGTACAATCTGCTCTGATGCCGCATAGTTAAGCCAGTAT
ACACTCCGCTATCGCTACGTGACTGGGTCATGGCTGCGCCCCGACACCCGCCAACACCCGCTGACGCGCC
CTGACGGGCTTGTCTGCTCCCGGCATCCGCTTACAGACAAGCTGTGACCGTCTCCGGGAGCTGCATGTGT
CAGAGGTTTTCACCGTCATCACCGAAACGCGCGAGGCAGCTGCGGTAAAGCTCATCAGCGTGGTCGTGAA
GCGATTCACAGATGTCTGCCTGTTCATCCGCGTCCAGCTCGTTGAGTTTCTCCAGAAGCGTTAATGTCTG
GCTTCTGATAAAGCGGGCCATGTTAAGGGCGGTTTTTTCCTGTTTGGTCACTGATGCCTCCGTGTAAGGG
GGATTTCTGTTCATGGGGGTAATGATACCGATGAAACGAGAGAGGATGCTCACGATACGGGTTACTGATG
ATGAACATGCCCGGTTACTGGAACGTTGTGAGGGTAAACAACTGGCGGTATGGATGCGGCGGGACCAGAG
AAAAATCACTCAGGGTCAATGCCAGCGCTTCGTTAATACAGATGTAGGTGTTCCACAGGGTAGCCAGCAG
CATCCTGCGATGCAGATCCGGAACATAATGGTGCAGGGCGCTGACTTCCGCGTTTCCAGACTTTACGAAA
CACGGAAACCGAAGACCATTCATGTTGTTGCTCAGGTCGCAGACGTTTTGCAGCAGCAGTCGCTTCACGT
TCGCTCGCGTATCGGTGATTCATTCTGCTAACCAGTAAGGCAACCCCGCCAGCCTAGCCGGGTCCTCAAC
GACAGGAGCACGATCATGCGCACCCGTGGGGCCGCCATGCCGGCGATAATGGCCTGCTTCTCGCCGAAAC
GTTTGGTGGCGGGACCAGTGACGAAGGCTTGAGCGAGGGCGTGCAAGATTCCGAATACCGCAAGCGACAG
GCCGATCATCGTCGCGCTCCAGCGAAAGCGGTCCTCGCCGAAAATGACCCAGAGCGCTGCCGGCACCTGT
CCTACGAGTTGCATGATAAAGAAGACAGTCATAAGTGCGGCGACGATAGTCATGCCCCGCGCCCACCGGA
AGGAGCTGACTGGGTTGAAGGCTCTCAAGGGCATCGGTCGAGATCCCGGTGCCTAATGAGTGAGCTAACT
TACATTAATTGCGTTGCGCTCACTGCCCGCTTTCCAGTCGGGAAACCTGTCGTGCCAGCTGCATTAATGA
ATCGGCCAACGCGCGGGGAGAGGCGGTTTGCGTATTGGGCGCCAGGGTGGTTTTTCTTTTCACCAGTGAG
ACGGGCAACAGCTGATTGCCCTTCACCGCCTGGCCCTGAGAGAGTTGCAGCAAGCGGTCCACGCTGGTTT
GCCCCAGCAGGCGAAAATCCTGTTTGATGGTGGTTAACGGCGGGATATAACATGAGCTGTCTTCGGTATC
GTCGTATCCCACTACCGAGATATCCGCACCAACGCGCAGCCCGGACTCGGTAATGGCGCGCATTGCGCCC
AGCGCCATCTGATCGTTGGCAACCAGCATCGCAGTGGGAACGATGCCCTCATTCAGCATTTGCATGGTTT
GTTGAAAACCGGACATGGCACTCCAGTCGCCTTCCCGTTCCGCTATCGGCTGAATTTGATTGCGAGTGAG
ATATTTATGCCAGCCAGCCAGACGCAGACGCGCCGAGACAGAACTTAATGGGCCCGCTAACAGCGCGATT
TGCTGGTGACCCAATGCGACCAGATGCTCCACGCCCAGTCGCGTACCGTCTTCATGGGAGAAAATAATAC
TGTTGATGGGTGTCTGGTCAGAGACATCAAGAAATAACGCCGGAACATTAGTGCAGGCAGCTTCCACAGC
AATGGCATCCTGGTCATCCAGCGGATAGTTAATGATCAGCCCACTGACGCGTTGCGCGAGAAGATTGTGC
ACCGCCGCTTTACAGGCTTCGACGCCGCTTCGTTCTACCATCGACACCACCACGCTGGCACCCAGTTGAT
CGGCGCGAGATTTAATCGCCGCGACAATTTGCGACGGCGCGTGCAGGGCCAGACTGGAGGTGGCAACGCC
AATCAGCAACGACTGTTTGCCCGCCAGTTGTTGTGCCACGCGGTTGGGAATGTAATTCAGCTCCGCCATC
GCCGCTTCCACTTTTTCCCGCGTTTTCGCAGAAACGTGGCTGGCCTGGTTCACCACGCGGGAAACGGTCT
GATAAGAGACACCGGCATACTCTGCGACATCGTATAACGTTACTGGTTTCACATTCACCACCCTGAATTG
ACTCTCTTCCGGGCGCTATCATGCCATACCGCGAAAGGTTTTGCGCCATTCGATGGTGTCCGGGATCTCG
ACGCTCTCCCTTATGCGACTCCTGCATTAGGAAGCAGCCCAGTAGTAGGTTGAGGCCGTTGAGCACCGCC
GCCGCAAGGAATGGTGCATGCAAGGAGATGGCGCCCAACAGTCCCCCGGCCACGGGGCCTGCCACCATAC
CCACGCCGAAACAAGCGCTCATGAGCCCGAAGTGGCGAGCCCGATCTTCCCCATCGGTGATGTCGGCGAT
ATAGGCGCCAGCAACCGCACCTGTGGCGCCGGTGATGCCGGCCACGATGCGTCCGGCGTAGAGGATCGAG
ATCTCGATCCCGCGAAATTAATACGACTCACTATAGGGGAATTGTGAGCGGATAACAATTCCCCTCTAGA
AATAATTTTGTTTAACTTTAAGAAGGAGATATACCATGGGCAGCAGCCATCATCATCATCATCACAGCAG
CGGCCTGGTGCCGCGCGGCAGCCATATGGAAGATTCGATGGACATGGACATGAGCCCCCTGAGGCCCCAG
AACTATCTTTTCGGTTGTGAACTAAAGGCCGACAAAGATTATCACTTTAAGGTGGATAATGATGAAAATG
AGCACCAGTTATCTTTAAGAACGGTCAGTTTAGGGGCTGGTGCAAAGGATGAGTTGCACATTGTTGAAGC
AGAGGCAATGAATTACGAAGGCAGTCCAATTAAAGTAACACTGGCAACTTTGAAAATGTCTGTACAGCCA
ACGGTTTCCCTTGGGGGCTTTGAAATAACACCACCAGTGGTCTTAAGGTTGAAGTGTGGTTCAGGGCCAG
TGCATATTAGTGGACAGCACTTAGTAGTGTACCGCCGGAAGCACCAGGAGCTGCAAGCCATGCAGATGGA
GCTGCAGAGCCCTGAGTACAAGCTGAGCAAGCTCCGCACCTCGACCATCATGACCGACTACAACCCCAAC
TACTGCTTTGCTGGCAAGACCTCCTCCATCAGTGACCTGAAGGAGGTGCCGCGGAAAAACATCACCCTCA
TTCGGGGTCTGGGCCATGGCGCCTTTGGGGAGGTGTATGAAGGCCAGGTGTCCGGAATGCCCAACGACCC
AAGCCCCCTGCAAGTGGCTGTGAAGACGCTGCCTGAAGTGTGCTCTGAACAGGACGAACTGGATTTCCTC
ATGGAAGCCCTGATCATCAGCAAATTCAACCACCAGAACATTGTTCGCTGCATTGGGGTGAGCCTGCAAT
CCCTGCCCCGGTTCATCCTGCTGGAGCTCATGGCGGGGGGAGACCTCAAGTCCTTCCTCCGAGAGACCCG
CCCTCGCCCGAGCCAGCCCTCCTCCCTGGCCATGCTGGACCTTCTGCACGTGGCTCGGGACATTGCCTGT
GGCTGTCAGTATTTGGAGGAAAACCACTTCATCCACCGAGACATTGCTGCCAGAAACTGCCTCTTGACCT
GTCCAGGCCCTGGAAGAGTGGCCAAGATTGGAGACTTCGGGATGGCCCGAGACATCTACAGGGCGAGCTA
CTATAGAAAGGGAGGCTGTGCCATGCTGCCAGTTAAGTGGATGCCCCCAGAGGCCTTCATGGAAGGAATA
TTCACTTCTAAAACAGACACATGGTCCTTTGGAGTGCTGCTATGGGAAATCTTTTCTCTTGGATATATGC
CATACCCCAGCAAAAGCAACCAGGAAGTTCTGGAGTTTGTCACCAGTGGAGGCCGGATGGACCCACCCAA
GAACTGCCCTGGGCCTGTATACCGGATAATGACTCAGTGCTGGCAACATCAGCCTGAAGACAGGCCCAAC
TTTGCCATCATTTTGGAGAGGATTGAATACTGCACCCAGGACCCGGATGTAATCAACACCGCTTTGCCGA
TAGAATATGGTCCACTTGTGGAAGAGGAAGAGAAAGTGCCTGTGAGGCCCAAGGACCCTGAGGGGGTTCC
TCCTCTCCTGGTCTCTCAACAGGCAAAACGGGAGGAGGAGCGCAGCCCAGCTGCCCCACCACCTCTGCCT
ACCACCTCCTCTGGCAAGGCTGCAAAGAAACCCACAGCTGCAGAGGTCTCTGTTCGAGTCCCTAGAGGGC
CGGCCGTGGAAGGGGGACACGTGAATATGGCATTCTCTCAGTCCAACCCTCCTTCGGAGTTGCACAAGGT
CCACGGATCCAGAAACAAGCCCACCAGCTTGTGGAACCCAACGTACGGCTCCTGGTTTACAGAGAAACCC
ACCAAAAAGAATAATCCTATAGCAAAGAAGGAGCCACACGACAGGGGTAACCTGGGGCTGGAGGGAAGCT
GTACTGTCCCACCTAACGTTGCAACTGGGAGACTTCCGGGGGCCTCACTGCTCCTAGAGCCCTCTTCGCT
GACTGCCAATATGAAGGAGGTACCTCTGTTCAGGCTACGTCACTTCCCTTGTGGGAATGTCAATTACGGC
TACCAGCAACAGGGCTTGCCCTTAGAAGCCGCTACTGCCCCTGGAGCTGGTCATTACGAGGATACCATTC
TGAAAAGCAAGAATAGCATGAACCAGCCTGGGCCCTGATCCCAAGCTTGCGGCCGCACTCGAGCACCACC
ACCACCACCACTGAGATCCGGCTGCTAACAAAGCCCGAAAGGAAGCTGAGTTGGCTGCTGCCACCGCTGA
GCAATAACTAGCATAACCCCTTGGGGCCTC
Features (pLannotate 1.2.2; 22 found; start..end, strand, type, name):
     62..490     +  rep_origin     f1 ori (sequence partly withheld): f1 bacteriophage origin of replication; arrow indicates direction of (+) strand synthesis
    543..600     +  promoter       AmpR promoter (fragment): bla
    609..1424    -  CDS            KanR: aminoglycoside phosphotransferase; aph(3')-Ia; confers resistance to kanamycin in bacteria or G418 (Geneticin®) in eukaryotes
   1546..2134    +  rep_origin     ori: high-copy-number ColE1/pMB1/pBR322/pUC origin of replication
   2320..2459    -  misc_feature   bom: basis of mobility region from pBR322
   2561..2752    -  CDS            rop: Rop protein, which maintains plasmids at low copy number; rop
   2769..3149    +  CDS            YPB1_ECOLX: Protein predicted: Swiss-Prot protein existence level 4. From Escherichia coli.
   3221..3512    -  CDS            TcR (fragment): tetracycline efflux protein; tet; confers resistance to tetracycline
   3527..3548    -  protein_bind   CAP binding site: CAP binding activates transcription in the presence of cAMP. E. coli catabolite activator protein
   3561..4643    -  CDS            lacI: lac repressor; lacI; The lac repressor binds to the lac operator to inhibit transcription in E. coli. This inhibition can be relieved by adding lactose or isopropyl-β-D-thiogalactopyranoside (IPTG).
   4644..4721    -  promoter       lacI promoter: lacI
   4729..5008    -  CDS            TcR (fragment): tetracycline efflux protein; tet; confers resistance to tetracycline
   5030..5048    +  promoter       T7 promoter: promoter for bacteriophage T7 RNA polymerase
   5049..5073    +  protein_bind   lac operator: The lac repressor binds to the lac operator to inhibit transcription in E. coli. This inhibition can be relieved by adding lactose or isopropyl-β-D-thiogalactopyranoside (IPTG). lac repressor encoded by lacI
   5088..5110    +  RBS            RBS: efficient ribosome binding site from bacteriophage T7 gene 10 (Olins and Rangwala, 1989)
   5129..5145    +  CDS            capTEV™ (fragment): composite tag for in vivo biotinylation, TEV protease cleavage, and 6xHis tagging
   5156..5173    +  CDS            thrombin site: thrombin recognition and cleavage site
   5177..5527    +  CDS            Npm1 (fragment): NPM_MOUSE - Experimental evidence at protein level: Swiss-Prot protein existence level 1. Involved in diverse cellular processes such as ribosome biogenesis, centrosome duplication, protein chaperoning, histone assembly, cell proliferation, and regulation of tumor suppressors p53/TP53 and ARF. Binds ribosome presumably to drive ribosome nuclear export. Associated with nucleolar ribonucleoprotein structures and bind single-stranded nucleic acids. Acts as a chaperonin for the core histones H3, H2B and H4. Stimulates APEX1 endonuclease activity on apurinic/apyrimidinic (AP) double-stranded DNA bu
   5522..7216    +  CDS            ALK (fragment): ALK_HUMAN - Experimental evidence at protein level: Swiss-Prot protein existence level 1. Neuronal receptor tyrosine kinase that is essentially and transiently expressed in specific regions of the central and peripheral nervous systems and plays an important role in the genesis and differentiation of the nervous system. Transduces signals from ligands at the cell surface, through specific activation of the mitogen- activated protein kinase (MAPK) pathway. Phosphorylates almost exclusively at the first tyrosine of the Y-x-x-x-Y-Y motif. Following activation by ligand, ALK induces tyrosine phosp
   7245..7262    +  CDS            9xHis (fragment): 9xHis affinity tag
   7272..7321    +  CDS            SET1 (fragment): solubility-enhancement tag derived from T7 phage gene 10B
   7329..25      +  terminator     T7 terminator (across the origin): transcription terminator for bacteriophage T7 RNA polymerase
