[The description below was written by a language model from this plasmid's Addgene catalogue record and pLannotate feature annotations shown in this document.]
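Description:
pMCRW1 is a 7,351 bp bacterial expression plasmid built on pET28a that carries the human NPM-ALK fusion gene, the chimeric oncoprotein characteristic of anaplastic large-cell lymphoma. The backbone provides a ColE1/pBR322-type origin together with the bom region and the rop gene, which restrains copy number, an f1 phage origin, and a kanamycin resistance gene (aminoglycoside phosphotransferase) for selection. It also encodes lacI under its own promoter. The short tetracycline-resistance and AmpR-promoter fragments flagged in the annotation appear to be non-functional backbone remnants.

The roughly 2.06 kb insert was cloned between NdeI and XhoI, both of which are retained, downstream of the T7lac promoter (T7 promoter plus lac operator) and the T7 gene 10 ribosome binding site. Transcription therefore depends on T7 RNA polymerase supplied by the host and is held off by lac repressor until induced with IPTG; a T7 terminator closes the unit. The open reading frame begins with the backbone-encoded N-terminal His tag and a thrombin cleavage site, followed by an N-terminal portion of nucleophosmin (the automated annotation matched this to the mouse orthologue, but the record lists the insert as human) joined directly to a large C-terminal fragment of the ALK receptor tyrosine kinase. A His-tag sequence is also annotated just after the XhoI side of the insert, as in pET28a; the record does not say whether it is translated, listing only the N-terminal tag.

The plasmid is intended for producing recombinant NPM-ALK protein in E. coli BL21 Rosetta2 cells, with the His tag available for affinity purification. The associated publication concerns characterizing the fusion protein and quantifying it in human cancer cell lines.
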