Addgene plasmid #122462: pMCRW1
Purpose: Human NPM-ALK fusion protein gene in pET28a bacterial expression plasmid. Production of recombinant human NPM-ALK fusion protein in E. coli Bl21 Rosetta2 cells
Depositing lab: Richard C. Willson. Depositing organization: University of Houston. Publication: Recombinant expression, characterization, and quantification in human cancer cell lines of the Anaplastic Large-Cell Lymphoma-characteristic NPM-ALK fusion protein. Kourentzi K, Crum M, Patil U, Prebisch A, Chavan D, Vu B, Zeng Z, Litvinov D, Zu Y, Willson RC. Sci Rep. 2020 Mar 19;10(1):5078. doi: 10.1038/s41598-020-61936-w. PubMed 32193476.
Backbone
  Vector backbone: pET28a
  Backbone size w/o insert (bp): 5289
  Total vector size (bp): 7351
  Vector type: Bacterial Expression
Growth in bacteria
  Bacterial resistance: Kanamycin, 50 μg/mL
  Growth temperature: 37°C
  Growth strain: DH5alpha
  Copy number: Unknown
Gene/Insert
  Gene/Insert name: NPM-ALK fusion protein (alt names: NPM-ALK; Anaplastic Large Cell Lymphoma characteristic fusion protein)
  Species: H. sapiens (human)
  Insert size (bp): 2062
  Entrez Gene: ALK (a.k.a. ALK1, CD246, NBLST3); NPM1 (a.k.a. B23, NPM)
  Promoter: T7lac promoter
  Tag / fusion protein: His Tag (N terminal on backbone)
  Cloning method: Restriction Enzyme; 5′ cloning site NdeI (not destroyed); 3′ cloning site XhoI (not destroyed)
  Sequencing primers: 5′ taatacgactcactatagggg; 3′ gctagttattgctcagcgg
Terms and licenses: Academic/Nonprofit Terms; Industry Terms: Not Available to Industry
How to cite: pMCRW1 was a gift from Richard C. Willson (Addgene plasmid # 122462 ; http://n2t.net/addgene:122462 ; RRID:Addgene_122462)
