>Addgene plasmid #122462 | pMCRW1 | depositor partial sequence | sequence record 236991 | human NPM-ALK fusion protein
ATGGAAGATTCGATGGACATGGACATGAGCCCCCTGAGGCCCCAGAACTATCTTTTCGGTTGTGAACTAA
AGGCCGACAAAGATTATCACTTTAAGGTGGATAATGATGAAAATGAGCACCAGTTATCTTTAAGAACGGT
CAGTTTAGGGGCTGGTGCAAAGGATGAGTTGCACATTGTTGAAGCAGAGGCAATGAATTACGAAGGCAGT
CCAATTAAAGTAACACTGGCAACTTTGAAAATGTCTGTACAGCCAACGGTTTCCCTTGGGGGCTTTGAAA
TAACACCACCAGTGGTCTTAAGGTTGAAGTGTGGTTCAGGGCCAGTGCATATTAGTGGACAGCACTTAGT
AGTGTACCGCCGGAAGCACCAGGAGCTGCAAGCCATGCAGATGGAGCTGCAGAGCCCTGAGTACAAGCTG
AGCAAGCTCCGCACCTCGACCATCATGACCGACTACAACCCCAACTACTGCTTTGCTGGCAAGACCTCCT
CCATCAGTGACCTGAAGGAGGTGCCGCGGAAAAACATCACCCTCATTCGGGGTCTGGGCCATGGCGCCTT
TGGGGAGGTGTATGAAGGCCAGGTGTCCGGAATGCCCAACGACCCAAGCCCCCTGCAAGTGGCTGTGAAG
ACGCTGCCTGAAGTGTGCTCTGAACAGGACGAACTGGATTTCCTCATGGAAGCCCTGATCATCAGCAAAT
TCAACCACCAGAACATTGTTCGCTGCATTGGGGTGAGCCTGCAATCCCTGCCCCGGTTCATCCTGCTGGA
GCTCATGGCGGGGGGAGACCTCAAGTCCTTCCTCCGAGAGACCCGCCCTCGCCCGAGCCAGCCCTCCTCC
CTGGCCATGCTGGACCTTCTGCACGTGGCTCGGGACATTGCCTGTGGCTGTCAGTATTTGGAGGAAAACC
ACTTCATCCACCGAGACATTGCTGCCAGAAACTGCCTCTTGACCTGTCCAGGCCCTGGAAGAGTGGCCAA
GATTGGAGACTTCGGGATGGCCCGAGACATCTACAGGGCGAGCTACTATAGAAAGGGAGGCTGTGCCATG
CTGCCAGTTAAGTGGATGCCCCCAGAGGCCTTCATGGAAGGAATATTCACTTCTAAAACAGACACATGGT
CCTTTGGAGTGCTGCTATGGGAAATCTTTTCTCTTGGATATATGCCATACCCCAGCAAAAGCAACCAGGA
AGTTCTGGAGTTTGTCACCAGTGGAGGCCGGATGGACCCACCCAAGAACTGCCCTGGGCCTGTATACCGG
ATAATGACTCAGTGCTGGCAACATCAGCCTGAAGACAGGCCCAACTTTGCCATCATTTTGGAGAGGATTG
AATACTGCACCCAGGACCCGGATGTAATCAACACCGCTTTGCCGATAGAATATGGTCCACTTGTGGAAGA
GGAAGAGAAAGTGCCTGTGAGGCCCAAGGACCCTGAGGGGGTTCCTCCTCTCCTGGTCTCTCAACAGGCA
AAACGGGAGGAGGAGCGCAGCCCAGCTGCCCCACCACCTCTGCCTACCACCTCCTCTGGCAAGGCTGCAA
AGAAACCCACAGCTGCAGAGGTCTCTGTTCGAGTCCCTAGAGGGCCGGCCGTGGAAGGGGGACACGTGAA
TATGGCATTCTCTCAGTCCAACCCTCCTTCGGAGTTGCACAAGGTCCACGGATCCAGAAACAAGCCCACC
AGCTTGTGGAACCCAACGTACGGCTCCTGGTTTACAGAGAAACCCACCAAAAAGAATAATCCTATAGCAA
AGAAGGAGCCACACGACAGGGGTAACCTGGGGCTGGAGGGAAGCTGTACTGTCCCACCTAACGTTGCAAC
TGGGAGACTTCCGGGGGCCTCACTGCTCCTAGAGCCCTCTTCGCTGACTGCCAATATGAAGGAGGTACCT
CTGTTCAGGCTACGTCACTTCCCTTGTGGGAATGTCAATTACGGCTACCAGCAACAGGGCTTGCCCTTAG
AAGCCGCTACTGCCCCTGGAGCTGGTCATTACGAGGATACCATTCTGAAAAGCAAGAATAGCATGAACCA
GCCTGGGCCCTGATCCCAAGCTTGCGGCCGCA
